Addgene plasmid #1609: L3920
Purpose: (Empty Backbone)
Depositing lab: Andrew Fire. Depositing organization: Carnegie Institution for Science.
Backbone
  Vector backbone: Unknown
  Backbone size (bp): 11864
  Vector type: Worm Expression
Growth in bacteria
  Bacterial resistance: Ampicillin, 100 μg/mL
  Growth temperature: 37°C
  Growth strain: DH5alpha
  Copy number: Unknown
Gene/Insert
  Gene/Insert name: None
  Tag / fusion protein: T3p, mex3Tsa, gfpN, IVSR, gfpS65C, IVSS, IVSTnot, gfpC, let858C, let8583', T7p, lacZN, OriF1>>, OriF1<<
  Cloning method: Restriction Enzyme
Terms and licenses: Academic/Nonprofit Terms; Industry Terms: Not Available to Industry
Depositor comments: See Fire Lab Vector Kit Documentation 1999. Fire Lab Miniprep Number pPD119.97, Ligation number L3920.
How to cite: L3920 was a gift from Andrew Fire (Addgene plasmid # 1609 ; http://n2t.net/addgene:1609 ; RRID:Addgene_1609)
