[The description below was written by a language model from this plasmid's Addgene catalogue record and pLannotate feature annotations shown in this document.]
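Description:
L3920 (Fire Lab miniprep pPD119.97) is an 11,864 bp C. elegans expression vector from the 1999 Fire Lab Vector Kit, catalogued as an empty backbone with no named insert. The parent backbone is listed as unknown, but the annotated bacterial portion resembles a pBluescript-type phagemid. It has a high-copy ColE1/pUC origin, an f1 origin for single-stranded DNA production, and an ampicillin resistance gene with its own promoter. A lac promoter/operator region, a lacZα fragment and a remnant of the pBluescript polylinker are also present, and T3 and T7 phage promoters flank the worm-specific segment.

The depositor's ordered element list names, after the T3 promoter, a "mex3Tsa" segment that presumably derives from the mex-3 locus, though the record does not define it. The roughly 2 kb lying upstream of the first annotated coding feature is unannotated in the table. Next comes a GFP coding region carrying the S65C substitution, split into N-terminal, central and C-terminal parts by synthetic introns (IVSR, IVSS, IVSTnot), a standard Fire-vector design that improves expression in worms. The list then gives let-858 C-terminal coding sequence and the let-858 3′ region. The feature table agrees with this layout: a GFP-like reading frame sits among several fragments matching let-858/CWC22, an essential, broadly expressed splicing factor. The hits assigned to the mouse orthologue most likely reflect conserved let-858 sequence rather than mouse DNA. A short let-858 fragment also lies upstream of GFP, suggesting that GFP is embedded within let-858 sequence as a fusion.

The record does not state a specific purpose or which promoter drives expression. The arrangement fits a GFP reporter scaffold using let-858 context and 3′ sequences, into which regulatory or coding fragments can be introduced by restriction cloning for worm transgenesis.
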