Features (pLannotate 1.2.2; 17 found; start..end, strand, type, name):
   2049..2417    +  CDS            let-858 (fragment): CWC22_CAEEL - Experimental evidence at transcript level: Swiss-Prot protein existence level 2. Required for pre-mRNA splicing and for exon-junction complex (EJC) assembly. Hinders EIF4A3 from non-specifically binding RNA and escorts it to the splicing machinery to promote EJC assembly on mature mRNAs. Through its role in EJC assembly, required for nonsense-mediated mRNA decay (By similarity). Required for early embryogenesis and tissue differentiation. From Caenorhabditis elegans.
   2500..3378    +  CDS            vsfGFP-9 (fragment): vsfGFP-9 is a basic (constitutively fluorescent) green fluorescent protein published in 2015, derived from Aequorea victoria. It has low acid sensitivity.
   3466..3726    +  CDS            Cwc22 (fragment): CWC22_MOUSE - Also known as Ncm. Experimental evidence at protein level: Swiss-Prot protein existence level 1. Required for pre-mRNA splicing as component of the spliceosome. Promotes exon-junction complex (EJC) assembly. Hinders EIF4A3 from non-specifically binding RNA and escorts it to the splicing machinery to promote EJC assembly on mature mRNAs. Through its role in EJC assembly, required for nonsense-mediated mRNA decay. From Mus musculus (Mouse).
   3773..4249    +  CDS            Cwc22 (fragment): CWC22_MOUSE - Also known as Ncm. Experimental evidence at protein level: Swiss-Prot protein existence level 1. Required for pre-mRNA splicing as component of the spliceosome. Promotes exon-junction complex (EJC) assembly. Hinders EIF4A3 from non-specifically binding RNA and escorts it to the splicing machinery to promote EJC assembly on mature mRNAs. Through its role in EJC assembly, required for nonsense-mediated mRNA decay. From Mus musculus (Mouse).
   6270..8222    +  CDS            let-858 (fragment): CWC22_CAEEL - Experimental evidence at transcript level: Swiss-Prot protein existence level 2. Required for pre-mRNA splicing and for exon-junction complex (EJC) assembly. Hinders EIF4A3 from non-specifically binding RNA and escorts it to the splicing machinery to promote EJC assembly on mature mRNAs. Through its role in EJC assembly, required for nonsense-mediated mRNA decay (By similarity). Required for early embryogenesis and tissue differentiation. From Caenorhabditis elegans.
   9011..9041    -  misc_feature   MCS (fragment): pBluescript multiple cloning site
   9050..9068    -  promoter       T7 promoter: promoter for bacteriophage T7 RNA polymerase
   9071..9228    +  CDS            lacZα (fragment): LacZα fragment of β-galactosidase; lacZ fragment
   9233..9688    +  rep_origin     f1 ori (sequence partly withheld): f1 bacteriophage origin of replication; arrow indicates direction of (+) strand synthesis
   9715..9819    +  promoter       AmpR promoter: bla
   9820..10680   +  CDS            AmpR: β-lactamase; bla; confers resistance to ampicillin, carbenicillin, and related antibiotics
  10851..11439   +  rep_origin     ori: high-copy-number ColE1/pMB1/pBR322/pUC origin of replication
  11622..11714   +  CDS            lacI (fragment): lac repressor; lacI; The lac repressor binds to the lac operator to inhibit transcription in E. coli. This inhibition can be relieved by adding lactose or isopropyl-β-D-thiogalactopyranoside (IPTG).
  11727..11748   +  protein_bind   CAP binding site: CAP binding activates transcription in the presence of cAMP. E. coli catabolite activator protein
  11763..11793   +  promoter       lac promoter: promoter for the E. coli lac operon
  11797..11819   +  protein_bind   lac operator (fragment): The lac repressor binds to the lac operator to inhibit transcription in E. coli. This inhibition can be relieved by adding lactose or isopropyl-β-D-thiogalactopyranoside (IPTG). lac repressor encoded by lacI
  11862..16      +  promoter       T3 promoter (across the origin): promoter for bacteriophage T3 RNA polymerase
>Addgene plasmid #1609 | L3920 | depositor full sequence | sequence record 219 | Author sequence
TAACCCTCACTAAAGGGAACAAAAGCTGGGGGGGATCCCGCGTATTGCACAACATATTTGACGTGCAAAA
TATCTAGTAGCGAAAACTATAGTAACTCTTTAAATGACTTTTGTAGCACTGATGCCGATTTAATTAAATT
ATTTATTAACAGATAAAATATTAAAAGAAAACACGACAATTCAAAAAAATTCATTTCGTAAATCGAGCCC
GTAAATCGACACAAGCGCTACAGTAGTCATTTAAAGAATTACTGTTTTTTCGCTACGAGATATTTTGTGC
GTCAAATATGTTGCGCAATACGCATTCTTATAATTTTGTGTACCCGTAGTATATTTTTGTCTCTCTGATT
TCCATTGCAATTTTTTAATTCCATATTTTTTTGGTGACAAATTTCTCCGCTTATCAATTTTTTTTTCAAC
CACATAATTATTAACCCCAAAACATCGCAGATTTTCAGGTAAAATGCCAGTCGTGAGCGTTAGACCTTTT
TCTATGAGAAATGGTGAGCAATTTTTTTGAAGTTTTTTTTTGAAATTTTTAATTTTTCCAGAAGGCTTCT
CAAACGGGCATAACACGTGGAACGACGCCGAATTTTGGAAACCGTGAGTTTTCGGCAAATAAGCTAACAG
TCTAAGAAACACGAAAAAAAATCCAATTTTCTTTTCAAAATTCGTGATTTTCGGATGATTTTTGAACTTT
TTGATTAATGTTCCCACTGAAAATCCTCCAAATCTCTAAAAATCCGCTTCTAAAAAAGCCTCAAATGGCC
TTGCGAGAATAGACGGAATGTTCAAGGATGACTGGTATAAAATCGGCAAACGTGTTGCCATTCAAACAGA
ATATCTCGAAATTTCGCCTTCCTTTTTTTTAAGTGGGTCGGATATTTAACATACAGAAGAGAATAGGGAG
AGAAAAGAGGGAAAAGAGGGGAAAAGTCTTCTTGGAAACAACCTCGAACCGCAATTAAGTTTTTGCCTCA
CCCTTCAATTTTCGTGAGAAAGTTAAAAATCCAAATTTTTTTCTCCTTTTTTAAAAAAAGATTTCCTCCT
CAAAAATTCAAAGGATCGAATTTTTTGTTACACGCCTGCCTCCTTTTTATTACCCTTGTTCTTGATCGCA
ACCTCTTTTCTAGATTACTTGAAAAAATGCGCTATTTTTTTTCCTTTTTCAACAGAGTCAATTTCAAAGG
TGCTGTGGAAAAAGTTTCGGTTTTTTTTTGCAAAAATAATCGAAATTTGTTCGTTTATACTGCTTAAAAA
ATGACCAAAATTTCAAGTAATTCATTCGAAAAATCGATTTTTTTGAAATATACAAAAATTTTCAATTTTT
CATATCTGAAAACACAATTTTTTCGATTTTTCATTTTTCTTGGAAAAAACACAAAAAAAAACTGTATTTA
ATTTCCCACTTAATACTACGATATCCAAGCCCCGCCTCCGCGTATTGTACGTGAACACGGCGGCCCAAAA
TTACACACTATCTCACACACGTTAAATGAGTGATACCGTACTCTCTCTGTTTTTTCTTTCATTTTTTCGG
CGCCGAAAATTTTCAATTTTTGGTGGTTCTTTTGGCGGGATTTTTCGGATTTTTGTCGCGTTCACACACA
CACACCAGTTGGTGTTGCCTGTCGTCACCCACCCGCCCCACTCTTTGTCCGTGTACTGCTTTGCCATTTG
TGCGCGCGTACCGCTGCCCGTCTGTCTTTCTCATCATATGCGCCTCGTTTTGTCGCTTTTTCTCCATTTG
CCCTTCCTACATGGGTACCTGCGGTTTTCATCGAAAATATCCTTAAAAATTCCGAAAAACCTCTATTTTT
CGATTTTTGAATCGATTTTCGCCCAAACATAACCATTTTTCAGAATAAACCTAGGGGATAAGATGTCGTC
CCGGGTTCTAGAAGCGCTGCTAAGGGGGCCCTCGTCGAGTCGGTCACAATCACCTGAAACTCCAAAGGCA
GCCAGTGAGGAACGTGAAGAAGAAGAAAAAGAGTCATCTGAACAGGTTTGATTTTCTTTCTGGTCAAAAA
GATGAAATTATTGATTTTCAGCCAGATACTCCCAAAACTAGCAGCGAGAAGTCTGCAAGTCGTTCACAGT
CGCCCAGAGAATCGCGGGAAGTGAGCCAAGAGGTATGTTTTTCAAAAATCAATAACTGATCATAATTTTT
ATTGTTTGGTGAATTTAAGAAAATAATATTCGAAAATTCCTCTGAATTATCAAGATTGCAGTATTAATTT
CGAGAAAAATTGAGATATTCATAGAGCTATTGTAAATTTTCTTGATTTCAGACTGAAACTTCGGAAAATC
AAGAGAAAATCAAAGAAAAGGATGACGGGGATGATCAGCCTGGCACACCGAACAGCTATAGAAGCCGGGA
AACTTCACCAGCTCCAAAAAGGTCCAAGGAGACCAGGTTTGTCAAAAGCTTCCTGCGATTAATTCTCATT
TCAATTTTTCAGAGAATCAGAGTCTCCTGAAAAATCACCGGTAGAAAAAATGAGTAAAGGAGAAGAACTT
TTCACTGGAGTTGTCCCAATTCTTGTTGAATTAGATGGTGATGTTAATGGGCACAAATTTTCTGTCAGTG
GAGAGGGTGAAGGTGATGCAACATACGGAAAACTTACCCTTAAATTTATTTGCACTACTGGAAAACTACC
TGTTCCATGGGTAAGTTTAAACATATATATACTAACTAACCCTGATTATTTAAATTTTCAGCCAACACTT
GTCACTACTTTCTGTTATGGTGTTCAATGCTTCTCGAGATACCCAGATCATATGAAACGGCATGACTTTT
TCAAGAGTGCCATGCCCGAAGGTTATGTACAGGAAAGAACTATATTTTTCAAAGATGACGGGAACTACAA
GACACGTAAGTTTAAACAGTTCGGTACTAACTAACCATACATATTTAAATTTTCAGGTGCTGAAGTCAAG
TTTGAAGGTGATACCCTTGTTAATAGAATCGAGTTAAAAGGTATTGATTTTAAAGAAGATGGAAACATTC
TTGGACACAAATTGGAATACAACTATAACTCACACAATGTATACATCATGGCAGACAAACAAAAGAATGG
AATCAAAGTTGTAAGTTTAAACTTGGACTTACTAACTAACGGATTATATTTAAATTTTCAGAACTTCAAA
ATTAGACACAACATTGAAGATGGAAGCGTTCAACTAGCAGACCATTATCAACAAAATACTCCAATTGGCG
ATGGCCCTGTCCTTTTACCAGACAACCATTACCTGTCCACACAATCTGCCCTTTCGAAAGATCCCAACGA
AAAGAGAGACCACATGGTCCTTCTTGAGTTTGTAACAGCTGCTGGGATTACACATGGCATGGATGAACTA
TACAAATGCCCGGTTCGTTCAAGATCTCCCAGAAGGTCTTCAGCACGTTCCCCGTCACGATCTCCTAGAC
GGCGCCGAGAAAGAAGCTCAGAAAGAAAGCAATCCGAAGAGCCAGCACCGCTACCAGAGAAAAAGAAGAA
AGAGCCGCTGGATATTCTACGAACAAGAACCGGAGGAGCATATATTCCACCCGCCAAACTTCGACTTATG
CAACAACAGATTAGTGATAAGCAAAGTGAACAGTATCAGAGAATGAATTGGGAAAGAATGAAGAAAAAGA
TTCACGGATTGGTTAACAGAGTCAACGCGAAGAATCTTGTTCAAATTGTCAGAGAACTTCTTCAAGAGAA
TGTGATTCGTTCAAAGTGAGTGAGAAAATCGAAGGAAAAGGAAAGAATTAATTTAATTTTTCAGGGGACT
TCTCTGCCGTGACATTATTCAAGCTCAGGCTTTCTCACCAGGATTCTCTAACGTCTATGCAGCTTTGGCG
GCAGTTATCAACTCGAAATTCCCTCATGTCGGTGAACTTCTTCTCCGTCGTCTGATTGTACAGTTCAAAA
GAAGTTTCCGTAGAAATGACAGAGGCGTCACGGTGAACGTGATCAAATTCATCGCACATTTGATTAATCA
ACAAGTTGCTCACGAAGTTCTTGCGCTGGAAATCATGATTCTGATGCTTGAAGAACCAACTGATGATTCA
GTTGAAGTCGCCATTGCGTTCCTGAAAGAGTGTGGAGCAAAGCTTCTGGAGATTGCTCCAGCAGCTCTTA
ACAGTGTCTACGACCGTCTTCGTGCAATTCTCATGGAAACTGAAAGATCGGAAAATGCACTGGATCGACG
TATTCAGTATATGATTGAGACTGCAATGCAGATTCGAAAGGACAAATTTGCGGTAAGGTAGAATATATAA
ATAGTTTATTAGAAAAAAATAAATTAGAATAATTTAAATTCCTACTAGCCAATCAGGCGACCTTTTTGCG
CATAGTTCTATTATTGAAAAATTTGGAGAATTTCTCATATTCTCGCTCGGAAATCTGGAATTCGACGAGA
TCTTCTGGCTTCTGTGCAGCTGCATCGCTTTGTGCTCCCTTTCTCGCTTGTCTTCTGTGTACACCAAGAA
CCTTGTTGAGTTCATCAACTGAATCTGTGACTGGCTTGTTGCTCACTGGATGCACTAGACGACTGATTCT
CGAGAAATCAGATTGAGTTGCGATTAGGGTGACCTAGAAATTGGGAATAATACGAACTTTTGAAAATATT
CAGGAGGATTAAAAAAATTATTCTCGACAATCCTACAAATTTACTTATTGCACCATGTTGCTCCAACATT
TTTCATTAAAAGTTAATGAAAAAATGTAGAAAATCGGAAATTGGCAATTTTCAGACCATTTTTAAGCATT
TTCAAAAAAAAATTGCAGCTGAAATAAATGTCATTTTCAGATAAATCGAGCGATTTTCTGTTGTCTGACA
CTAGTTTTTAGTTTTAAAAAATGTTGGAAGAACATGGTGCAATAGGTAATTTCATAGAATTTCCATGTGT
TTTTTTTCAATTAACCAATTATCCAAATCTTCCAAACTCACATTTTGCGGAGCTGGGCTATCAAGAATCT
GCTGCAGTTTTATAAGACGAGCATCTCTGATATCACTGAAAATTAATTTTTAATCAAAACTTGAATATCA
ACTAAACCCACTTATTAACTTTCTCGATCTTCTGTCGTTCGGTACGATGACGGTGAAGAAGCCAATTGTA
GTAGTTGATTTGGTTCAAGTCCTTTCGGTGTTGTACGTCAGTGTCCTGCAATGCTATTTAGTTATAACTT
AGGCCTAAGATTCAATTTAATGAAGTGATTAAATTTGTTCTCTGAACCTCTTAAGATGATCTTTTGGATT
AGAAACATATAAGACAGGTTTACCTATCTATTAAAAAACAGATCAAAATAGATACGACCAAATCGGATAA
TCCATGCCTACCTGGCATCTAGGAACGTGTTCTTAGAAGATTTCTTACGTAATCGTATGAAGAAATAACA
ATTTGATCGTTGGCCAGCAAAAATAGGGTTTTAAGTGGGATAGTGTTTTTATTAGCTAACCGGAAAATTT
TATAGTTTTTTTTTGCAAGAAACCACTGAAAACCCCCTAATTGTATACATTTTTTGGAGCAGCTTCTGGT
CTTTTTGAGCAATAAAATTCGATAAAACAGAATTTAAGTGTAAATTGTTCACATTTAGTTTCTATTTTAT
CAAATTTTGTTGCTCAAAAACATTCGAAGCTGCTCTAAAAAAATGCATTAAAAAAGGGGTTTTCAGTGGT
TTTTCACATTAAAAAAGCTAATTTTAACTAAAAATCCATCATATTTCCAACTTTGTCACAACAATAAAAT
GCTGGTCAAAATGTGTTCGAAAAAATGTTTTTTTTTTTAATTTTTATAATTTAAAAATAGTTTTCTTTCG
CTGGGACACATACATTTTTGGGCGTAAATTTTCAGTTCAAATTTCCATTTTTACAACCATAATCATAAAG
CTACGTCTGATCTCTCTCGCACTTACCTGCGCCTGATTCGAAAGAACAACCGTAGCCAAAAGAACAAGAA
GAACAAGCACGTAGTTGTGGTAGTGGACGTTCATCACGCAATACTGACCAATGGTCGTGGGGTCTCACTT
TCCGTACTATTGAGAGAGGGGAGACTGAAGATGGCAATTGAGGACAGTGTCTTCGACGCACGCATGCATC
CATAAGCATAATCCAGGAGGGATGGAGAGAAAAATCTTGTTTCTAAGCCCCTCCCTTTGTAATACATACA
CATATCTAATACCGAAGAATGGCTAATTGAATGGACGTCAGCTGTTGCTGTAGTTGCCAAGGCATCATCG
ATGAAATAACTGAAAGAAAGAATTAAATAATTATTGCAGGCGTATCCGGCGGTCATTGAAGACTTGGACT
TGATTGAGGAGGAGGATCAGATCATCCATACACTTAATTTGGAGGATGCGGTTGATCCGGAAAATGGGCT
TAGTAAGTGACTGACCACACGCGGGGGGCATTAATTTAATAAATTGAATTCCATTTCAGATGTGTTCAAA
CTAGATCCAGAATTCGAAAAGAACGAGGAGGTTTATGAGGAGATCCGTAAGGAAATCATTGGAAACGCCG
ATATTTCGGATGAGGATGGTGGCGACGAGTTGGATGATGAAGAAGAGGGTAGTGATGTGGAAGAGGCTCC
GAAGAAGACTACAGAGATTATTGATAATACTGATCAGAATTGACTGCTTTCAGAAGGTATTCATTTTGAG
TTTTGGGCCGGCAAATCTGTAAGTTGCCGGTTGCCGAAAATTTGCTGAATTTGCCGGAAAAAAAAATTCC
GGAATTTATTTAAAAACTTTTTGTAAAAATTAAATTAAATTTGCAACTTTTCAGAGAAGTCTACCTGACA
ATGCAATCATCTTTGGACTACCAAGAAGCTGCTCACAAATTGCTGAAAATGAAGATTCCAGACAGCATGC
AGGTCAGCGATGTTGCAAAGAAAAATTTTCGACCAAAAAAACCAACCAATCATAAAATTTAAAAAAAAAC
TCCGTTTTTTTCTTTTTTTTTATACGAGAAAAACCAAAAAAATGTATTTTTGCCAAATTCTAAAATACTA
TCCCCGAAATTTTCAATATTTTCTCTTTCAGAACGAACTCTGCGCGATGCTTGTCGATTGTTGTGCTCAA
CAGCGTACCTACGAGCGATTCTACGGAATGCTCATCGAACGTTTCTGCCGACTTCGCCTCGAATACCAGC
AATACTTTGAAAAGCTCTGCCAGGACACGTATTCCACGATTCACCGAATTGACATCACAAAACTGCGGAA
TTTGGCTCGCCTTATTGCTCATTTGCTCTCGACGGATGCTATTGACTGGAAGATTTTGGCCGATATGAAA
ATGACCGAAGAGGACACAACTTCTTCTGGCAGAATCTATATTAAATATATATTTAATGAACTTGTGGAGG
CGATGGGAATGGTTAAACTTCATTCGAGAGTTACTGATCCGTGAGTTTCCTAGAGAGAGTTGTTTTCGTA
TTCAATTTTCCCTATTTTCAGAACTTTGGCTCATTGCTTTGTTGGATTATTCCCACGAACTAATCCGAAC
AGCGCACGATTTTCGATCAACTTCTTCACAATGATTGGATTGGGTGGTTTGACGTTGGAACTTCGTGAAT
GGCTGGCAAAGGGTCTCAAGAAGAAGAAGGGAATGCTGGATCAGTTGAAGGCCGAATCAAGCTCAGATTC
ATCGTCGTCTTCGGATTCGTCAGACTCGTCTGATTCTTCGGATTCTGACGATTCATCCGACTCGTCTTCA
GATTCCTCATCTTCTTCAGAATCAGAGCCAGAACCACCGAAGAAAAAGAAGAAGAAGAACAGTGAAGAGA
GTTCCAAAAAGAAGGAAAAAGAGAATATTGGTCGACGGGATCGTGGAGACAAGAGAGCTGAACGTCATCG
TGATCAAAGTGTGGAGAACAAGGACAAGGATCGTCGACGTCGCCAGGATTCTGACGAAAATCGTCGGCCA
GAACGAGGAGATGACCGCAAGGATCGGAGTAAAGATCGTCGTCGTCAAGACTCGGATGATGAGGATCGGA
AAGGTCGTGAACGTCGGGAAGATTCAGGGGAAAGACGTCGCGGAGATCGGGATCGACGTGATCGAAACAA
GGATCAGGAGGATCACCGTGAAGATCGCCGTGACCGAAGCAAGGATCGTGAGGATCGACGTGATCGCCGT
CGTCATGACTCTGATGATGATCGTAAAACTCGTCGGGATAGAAGTGAAGAGCGAGGAGGACGTCGTCGTG
AAGTGGAATCGGATGATCGACGCCGACGTCGTTGAATTTTCAAATTTTAAATACTGAATATTTGTTTTTT
TTCCTATTATTTATTTATTCTCTTTGTGTTTTTTTTCTTGCTTTCTAAAAAATTAATTCAATCCAAATCT
AAACATTTTTTTTTCTCTTTCCGTCTCCCAATTCGTATTCCGCTCCTCTCATCTGAACACAATGTGCAAG
TTTATTTATCTTCTCGCTTTCATTTCATTAGGACGTGGGGGGAATTGGTGGAAGGGGGAAACACACAAAA
GGATGATGGAAATGAAATAAGGACACACAATATGCAACAACATTCAATTCAGAAATATGGAGGAAGGTTT
AAAAGAAAACATAAAAATATATAGAGGAGGAAGGAAAACTAGTAAAAAATAAGCAAAGAAATTAGGCGAA
CGATGAGAATTGTCCTCGCTTGGCAAATGCGAATCCGTATGGAGAGGCACGTTTGGCGAAGGCAAATGTT
CGGTATGGAGATCTGTAAAAATTTTTAAGTTGAAATTTGGTGTTGCTCTTTTACAAAATTTTCCGATTTT
CGCTTGAAATTACGGTGCCAGGTCTCGACACGTCTTCCAATTTTTCAAATTCAAAAGAGCCTTTAATGGG
CTGTAGTTGCTAATTTCTCGTTTTTGAAAATTTTTCTTCCGTTTAATCGAAATTTGATGTATTTTATTTA
TGATTTTCAATAAATTTCAAAGAAACTGGTGAAAACTCGGAAAATTGTGAACTACAGTAATCCAATCCTT
AAAGGCGCACACCTTTTAAATGTCCGCCCCAATACGATATTTTTTTAAGATTCTAGAGCGGCCGCCACCG
CGGTGGAGCTCCAATTCGCCCTATAGTGAGTCGTATTACAATTCACTGGCCGTCGTTTTACAACGTCGTG
ACTGGGAAAACCCTGGCGTTACCCAACTTAATCGCCTTGCAGCACATCCCCCCTTCGCCAGCTGGCGTAA
TAGCGAAGAGGCCCGCACCGATCGCCCTTCCCAACAGTTGCGTAGCCTGAATGGCGAATGGG
[124 nt withheld, positions 9233-9356]
C
[91 nt withheld, positions 9358-9448]
A
[49 nt withheld, positions 9450-9498]
CCTTTGACGTTGGAGTCCACGTTCTTT
[37 nt withheld, positions 9526-9562]
ACCCTATCTCGGTCTATTCTTTTGATTTATAAGGGATTTTGCCGATTTCGGCCTATTGGTTAAAAAATGA
GCTGATTTAACAAAAATTTAACGCGAATTTTAACAAAATATTAACGTTTACAATTTCAGGTGGCACTTTT
CGGGGAAATGTGCGCGGAACCCCTATTTGTTTATTTTTCTAAATACATTCAAATATGTATCCGCTCATGA
GACAATAACCCTGATAAATGCTTCAATAATATTGAAAAAGGAAGAGTATGAGTATTCAACATTTCCGTGT
CGCCCTTATTCCCTTTTTTGCGGCATTTTGCCTTCCTGTTTTTGCTCACCCAGAAACGCTGGTGAAAGTA
AAAGATGCTGAAGATCAGTTGGGTGCACGAGTGGGTTACATCGAACTGGATCTCAACAGCGGTAAGATCC
TTGAGAGTTTTCGCCCCGAAGAACGTTTTCCAATGATGAGCACTTTTAAAGTTCTGCTATGTGGCGCGGT
ATTATCCCGTATTGACGCCGGGCAAGAGCAACTCGGTCGCCGCATACACTATTCTCAGAATGACTTGGTT
GAGTACTCACCAGTCACAGAAAAGCATCTTACGGATGGCATGACAGTAAGAGAATTATGCAGTGCTGCCA
TAAGCATGAGTGATAACACTGCGGCCAACTTACTTCTGACAACGATCGGAGGACCGAAGGAGCTAACCGC
TTTTTTTCACAACATGGGGGATCATGTAACTCGCCTTGATCGTTGGGAACCGGAGCTGAATGAAGCCATA
CCAAACGACGAGCGTGACACCACGATGCCTGTAGCAATGGCAACAACGTTGCGCAAACTATTAACTGGCG
AACTACTTACTCTAGCTTCCCGGCAACAATTAATAGACTGGATGGAGGCGGATAAAGTTGCAGGACCACT
TCTGCGCTCGGCCCTTCCGGCTGGCTGGTTTATTGCTGATAAATCTGGAGCCGGTGAGCGTGGGTCTCGC
GGTATCATTGCAGCACTGGGGCCAGATGGTAAGCCCTCCCGTATCGTAGTTATCTACACGACGGGCAGTC
AGGCAACTATGGATGAACGAAATAGACAGATCGCTGAGATAGGTGCCTCACTGATTAAGCATTGGTAACT
GTCAGACCAAGTTTACTCATATATACTTTAGATTGATTTAAAACTTCATTTTTAATTTAAAAGGATCTAG
GTGAAGATCCTTTTTGATAATCTCATGACCAAAATCCCTTAACGTGAGTTTTCGTTCCACTGAGCGTCAG
ACCCCGTAGAAAAGATCAAAGGATCTTCTTGAGATCCTTTTTTTCTGCGCGTAATCTGCTGCTTGCAAAC
AAAAAAACCACCGCTACCAGCGGTGGTTTGTTTGCCGGATCAAGAGCTACCAACTCTTTTTCCGAAGGTA
ACTGGCTTCAGCAGAGCGCAGATACCAAATACTGTCCTTCTAGTGTAGCCGTAGTTAGGCCACCACTTCA
AGAACTCTGTAGCACCGCCTACATACCTCGCTCTGCTAATCCTGTTACCAGTGGCTGCTGCCAGTGGCGA
TAAGTCGTGTCTTACCGGGTTGGACTCAAGACGATAGTTACCGGATAAGGCGCAGCGGTCGGGCTGAACG
GGGGGTTCGTGCACACAGCCCAGCTTGGAGCGAACGACCTACACCGAACTGAGATACCTACAGCGTGAGC
ATTGAGAAAGCGCCACGCTTCCCGAAGGGAGAAAGGCGGACAGGTATCCGGTAAGCGGCAGGGTCGGAAC
AGGAGAGCGCACGAGGGAGCTTCCAGGGGGGAACGCCTGGTATCTTTATAGTCCTGTCGGGTTTCGCCAC
CTCTGACTTGAGCGTCGATTTTTGTGATGCTCGTCAGGGGGGCCGAGCCTATGGAAAAACGCCAGCAACG
CGGCCTTTTTACGGTTCCTGGCCTTTTGCTGGCCTTTTGCTCACATGTTCTTTCCTGCGTTATCCCCTGA
TTCTGTGGATAACCGTATTACCGCCTTTGAGTGAGCTGATACCGCTCGCCGCAGCCGAACGACCGAGCGC
AGCGAGTCAGTGAGCGAGGAAGCGGAAGAGCGCCCAATACGCAAACCGCCTCTCCCCGCGCGTTGGCCGA
TTCATTAATGCAGCTGGCACGACAGGTTTCCCGACTGGAAAGCGGGCAGTGAGCGCAACGCAATTAATGT
GAGTTACCTCACTCATTAGGCACCCCAGGCTTTACACTTTATGCTTCCGGCTCCTATGTTGTGTGGAATT
GTGAGCGGATAACAATTTCACACAGGAAACAGCTATGACCATGATTACGCCAAGCTCGGAAT
