>Addgene plasmid #1609 | L3920 | addgene partial sequence | sequence record 16743 | 1609_m13reverse
GNATACCTCCTAAGGGACAAAAGCTGGGGGGATCCCGCGTATTGCACAACATATTTGACGTGCAAAATAT
CTAGTAGCGAAAACTATAGTAACTCTTTAAATGACTTTTGTAGCACTGATGCCGATTTAATTAAATTATT
TATTAACAGATAAAATATTAAAAGAAAACACGACAATTCAAAAAAATTCATTTCGTAAATCGAGCCCGTA
AATCGACACAAGCGCTACAGTAGTCATTTAAAGAATTACTGTTTTTTCGCTACGAGATATTTTGTGCGTC
AAATATGTTGCGCAATACGCATTCTTATAATTTTGTGTACCCGTAGTATATTTTTGTCTCTCTGATTTCC
ATTGCAATTTTTTAATTCCATATTTTTTTGGTGACAAATTTCTCCGCTTATCAATTTTTTTTTCAACCAC
ATAATTATTAACCCCAAAACATCGCAGATTTTCAGGTAAAATGCCAGTCGTGAGCGTTAGACCTTTTTCT
ATGAGAAATGGTGAGCAATTTTTTTGAAGTTTTTTTTTGAAATTTTTAATTTTTCCAGAAGGCTTCTCAA
ACGGGCATAACACGTGGAACGACGCCGAATTTTGGAAACCGTGAGTTTTCGGCAAATAAGCTAACAGTCT
AAGAAACACGAAAAAAAATCCAATTTTCTTTTCAAAATTCGTGATTTTCGGATGATTTTTGAACTTTTTG
ATTAATGTTCCCACTGAAAATCCTCCAAATCTCTAAAAATCCGCTTCTAAAAAAGCCTCAAATGGCCTTG
CGAGAATAGACGGAATGTTCAAGGATGACTGGTATAAAATCGGCAAACGTGTTGCCATTCAAACAGAATA
TCTCGAAATTTCGCCTTCCTTTTTTTTAAGTGGGTCGGATATTTAACATACNGAAGAGAATAGGGAGAGA
AAAGAGGGAAAAGAGGGGAAAAGTCTTCNTGGAAACACCCCCGACCGCATTAAGTTTTGGCCCACCCTCC
ATTTTCGNGAGAAGTTAAAANCCCAATTTTTTTCTCCTTTTTTAAAAAGATTCCTCCTCAAANTCAAGGA
TCGAATTTTGGTACCCCCCGCCCCCTTTTATACCCTGNTCTGACNCACCNCNTTCCAGATACTGAAAANG
CCNATTTTTTTCCCTTTTCNCNGAGNCATTTCANGGGGGGGGGAAANGTNCGGTTTTTTTGNNAAAAACC
CAANTGGTCCNTTAACGGCTNAAAAGGGCCNAANTNCGGNATTCCCCCNAAANCCNTTTTNNAAA
